Addgene plasmid #65265: Str-KDEL_ST-SBP-mCherry
Purpose: synchronize trafficking of ST from the ER (RUSH system)
Depositing lab: Franck Perez. Depositing organization: Institut Curie. Publication: Synchronization of secretory protein traffic in populations of cells. Boncompain G, Divoux S, Gareil N, de Forges H, Lescure A, Latreche L, Mercanti V, Jollivet F, Raposo G, Perez F. Nat Methods. 2012 Mar 11;9(5):493-8. doi: 10.1038/nmeth.1928. PubMed 22406856.
Backbone
  Vector backbone: pIRESneo3
  Backbone manufacturer: Clontech
  Vector type: Mammalian Expression
Growth in bacteria
  Bacterial resistance: Ampicillin, 100 μg/mL
  Growth temperature: 37°C
  Growth strain: DH5alpha
  Copy number: High Copy
Gene/Insert
  Gene/Insert name: Str-KDEL and truncated sialyltransferase (alt name: ST6GAL1)
  Species: H. sapiens (human)
  Mutation: contains only amino acids 1 to 43 of ST
  Entrez Gene: ST6GAL1 (a.k.a. CDw75, SIAT1, ST6GalI, ST6N)
  Promoter: CMV
  Tag / fusion protein: Streptavidin Binding Protein (SBP) (C terminal on insert); mCherry (C terminal on insert)
  Cloning method: Unknown
  Sequencing primers: 5′ IRES-F; 3′ mCherry-R
Terms and licenses: Academic/Nonprofit Terms; Industry Terms: Not Available to Industry
Depositor comments: luminal tagging
How to cite: Str-KDEL_ST-SBP-mCherry was a gift from Franck Perez (Addgene plasmid # 65265 ; http://n2t.net/addgene:65265 ; RRID:Addgene_65265)
