[The description below was written by a language model from this plasmid's Addgene catalogue record and pLannotate feature annotations shown in this document.]
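Description:
Str-KDEL_ST-SBP-mCherry is a bicistronic mammalian expression plasmid built on the pIRESneo3 backbone and designed for the RUSH (retention using selective hooks) system, which synchronizes the release of a secretory cargo from the endoplasmic reticulum. It is maintained in E. coli as a high-copy plasmid through a ColE1/pUC-type origin and selected with ampicillin via the β-lactamase gene. The feature table shows no neomycin resistance cassette. The position downstream of the IRES, which holds the selection marker in the parental vector, appears instead to be occupied by the reporter, so no mammalian selection marker is evident from the record.

A single transcript is driven by the CMV immediate early enhancer and promoter and terminated by an SV40 polyadenylation signal. The first cistron encodes the "hook": core streptavidin preceded by a short fragment annotated as STIM1, presumably serving as a signal sequence, and carrying a KDEL ER-retention motif according to the construct name. A chimeric intron and the EMCV IRES follow, allowing translation of the second cistron, the "reporter". This consists of amino acids 1 to 43 of human sialyltransferase ST6GAL1, a truncated Golgi-targeting portion, fused at its C terminus to streptavidin binding peptide (SBP) and mCherry. The depositor notes that the tagging is luminal. SBP is not annotated separately, but a gap between the ST6GAL1 fragment and mCherry is consistent with its position.

In the RUSH approach, the ER-resident streptavidin hook binds the SBP tag and holds the reporter in the ER. Adding biotin displaces this interaction, releasing the red fluorescent ST reporter as a synchronous wave toward the Golgi, which allows ER-to-Golgi trafficking to be imaged and quantified in cell populations.
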