Features (pLannotate 1.2.2; 21 found; start..end, strand, type, name):
     36..80      -  misc_feature   bom (fragment): basis of mobility region from pBR322
    235..614     +  enhancer       CMV enhancer: human cytomegalovirus immediate early enhancer
    615..818     +  promoter       CMV promoter: human cytomegalovirus (CMV) immediate early promoter
    814..847     +  LTR            5' LTR (truncated) (fragment): truncated 5' long terminal repeat (LTR) from HIV-1
    863..881     +  promoter       T7 promoter: promoter for bacteriophage T7 RNA polymerase
    954..1067    +  CDS            STIM1 (fragment): STIM1_HUMAN - Also known as GOK From Homo sapiens (Human).
   1053..1553    +  CDS            SAV_STRAV (fragment): Experimental evidence at protein level: Swiss-Prot protein existence level 1. The biological function of streptavidin is not known. Forms a strong non-covalent specific complex with biotin (one molecule of biotin per subunit of streptavidin). From Streptomyces avidinii.
   1646..1875    +  intron         chimeric intron: chimera between introns from adenovirus and immunoglobulin heavy chain genes
   2044..2506    +  misc_feature   IRES: internal ribosome entry site (IRES) of the encephalomyocarditis virus (EMCV)
   2533..2661    +  CDS            ST6GAL1 (fragment): SIAT1_HUMAN - Also known as SIAT1. Experimental evidence at protein level: Swiss-Prot protein existence level 1. Transfers sialic acid from CMP-sialic acid to galactose- containing acceptor substrates. From Homo sapiens (Human).
   2794..3501    +  CDS            mCherry: mCherry is a basic (constitutively fluorescent) red fluorescent protein published in 2004, derived from Discosoma sp.. It is reported to be a very rapidly-maturing monomer with low acid sensitivity.
   3548..3632    +  CDS            large T antigen (fragment): large T antigen from SV40 (simian virus 40)
   3655..3776    +  polyA_signal   SV40 poly(A) signal: SV40 polyadenylation signal
   3787..3838    +  polyA_signal   SV40 poly(A) signal (fragment): SV40 polyadenylation signal
   3902..3918    -  protein_bind   lac operator: The lac repressor binds to the lac operator to inhibit transcription in E. coli. This inhibition can be relieved by adding lactose or isopropyl-β-D-thiogalactopyranoside (IPTG). lac repressor encoded by lacI
   3926..3956    -  promoter       lac promoter: promoter for the E. coli lac operon
   3971..3992    -  protein_bind   CAP binding site: CAP binding activates transcription in the presence of cAMP. E. coli catabolite activator protein
   4005..4097    -  CDS            lacI (fragment): lac repressor; lacI; The lac repressor binds to the lac operator to inhibit transcription in E. coli. This inhibition can be relieved by adding lactose or isopropyl-β-D-thiogalactopyranoside (IPTG).
   4280..4868    -  rep_origin     ori: high-copy-number ColE1/pMB1/pBR322/pUC origin of replication
   5039..5899    -  CDS            AmpR: β-lactamase; bla; confers resistance to ampicillin, carbenicillin, and related antibiotics
   5900..6004    -  promoter       AmpR promoter: bla
>Addgene plasmid #65265 | Str-KDEL_ST-SBP-mCherry | depositor full sequence | sequence record 110473 | Full Sequence
GACGGATCGGGAGATCTCCCGATCCCCTATGGTCGACTCTCAGTACAATCTGCTCTGATGCCGCATAGTT
AAGCCAGTATCTGCTCCCTGCTTGTGTGTTGGAGGTCGCTGAGTAGTGCGCGAGCAAAATTTAAGCTACA
ACAAGGCAAGGCTTGACCGACAATTGCATGAAGAATCTGCTTAGGGTTAGGCGTTTTGCGCTGCTTCGCG
ATGTACGGGCCAGATATACGCGTTGACATTGATTATTGACTAGTTATTAATAGTAATCAATTACGGGGTC
ATTAGTTCATAGCCCATATATGGAGTTCCGCGTTACATAACTTACGGTAAATGGCCCGCCTGGCTGACCG
CCCAACGACCCCCGCCCATTGACGTCAATAATGACGTATGTTCCCATAGTAACGCCAATAGGGACTTTCC
ATTGACGTCAATGGGTGGACTATTTACGGTAAACTGCCCACTTGGCAGTACATCAAGTGTATCATATGCC
AAGTACGCCCCCTATTGACGTCAATGACGGTAAATGGCCCGCCTGGCATTATGCCCAGTACATGACCTTA
TGGGACTTTCCTACTTGGCAGTACATCTACGTATTAGTCATCGCTATTACCATGGTGATGCGGTTTTGGC
AGTACATCAATGGGCGTGGATAGCGGTTTGACTCACGGGGATTTCCAAGTCTCCACCCCATTGACGTCAA
TGGGAGTTTGTTTTGGCACCAAAATCAACGGGACTTTCCAAAATGTCGTAACAACTCCGCCCCATTGACG
CAAATGGGCGGTAGGCGTGTACGGTGGGAGGTCTATATAAGCAGAGCTCTCTGGCTAACTAGAGAACCCA
CTGCTTACTGGCTTATCGAAATTAATACGACTCACTATAGGGAGACCCAAGCTTGGTACCGAGCTCGGAT
CGATATCTGCGGCCTAGCTAGCGCTTAAGGCCTGTTAACCGGTATGGATGTATGCGTCCGTCTTGCCCTG
TGGCTCCTCTGGGGACTCCTCCTGCACCAGGGCCAGAGCCTCAGCCATAGTCACAGTGAGAAGGCGACAG
GAACCAGCTCGGGCGCCGGTTTAAACGACCCTAGCAAAGACTCAAAAGCTCAGGTGTCCGCTGCCGAGGC
TGGCATTACTGGAACATGGTACAATCAGCTCGGGAGCACCTTTATTGTGACTGCTGGAGCCGATGGAGCC
CTCACCGGAACATACGAATCTGCTGTGGGAAACGCCGAATCACGGTACGTCCTCACTGGCCGATACGATA
GTGCCCCTGCCACCGACGGATCTGGGACTGCCCTGGGATGGACTGTCGCTTGGAAAAACAACTACCGGAA
TGCTCATTCTGCCACAACATGGAGTGGACAGTACGTGGGAGGCGCTGAGGCTAGAATCAATACACAGTGG
CTGCTCACATCTGGCACAACCGAGGCAAATGCTTGGAAATCCACCCTGGTGGGACATGACACATTCACCA
AAGTGAAACCCTCCGCCGCTTCAATCGATGCCGCCAAAAAAGCCGGAGTCAACAACGGCAATCCTCTGGA
TGCCGTCCAGCAGCTCGGACCGAAAGATGAACTGTGAGCGGCCGCATAGATAACTGATCCAGTGTGCTGG
AATTAATTCGCTGTCTGCGAGGGCCAGCTGTTGGGGTGAGTACTCCCTCTCAAAAGCGGGCATGACTTCT
GCGCTAAGATTGTCAGTTTCCAAAAACGAGGAGGATTTGATATTCACCTGGCCCGCGGTGATGCCTTTGA
GGGTGGCCGCGTCCATCTGGTCAGAAAAGACAATCTTTTTGTTGTCAAGCTTGAGGTGTGGCAGGCTTGA
GATCTGGCCATACACTTGAGTGACAATGACATCCACTTTGCCTTTCTCTCCACAGGTGTCCACTCCCAGG
TCCAACTGCAGGTCGAGCATGCATCTAGGGCGGCCAATTCCGCCCCTCTCCCTCCCCCCCCCCTAACGTT
ACTGGCCGAAGCCGCTTGGAATAAGGCCGGTGTGCGTTTGTCTATATGTTATTTTCCACCATATTGCCGT
CTTTTGGCAATGTGAGGGCCCGGAAACCTGGCCCTGTCTTCTTGACGAGCATTCCTAGGGGTCTTTCCCC
TCTCGCCAAAGGAATGCAAGGTCTGTTGAATGTCGTGAAGGAAGCAGTTCCTCTGGAAGCTTCTTGAAGA
CAAACAACGTCTGTAGCGACCCTTTGCAGGCAGCGGAACCCCCCACCTGGCGACAGGTGCCTCTGCGGCC
AAAAGCCACGTGTATAAGATACACCTGCAAAGGCGGCACAACCCCAGTGCCACGTTGTGAGTTGGATAGT
TGTGGAAAGAGTCAAATGGCTCTCCTCAAGCGTATTCAACAAGGGGCTGAAGGATGCCCAGAAGGTACCC
CATTGTATGGGATCTGATCTGGGGCCTCGGTGCACATGCTTTACATGTGTTTAGTCGAGGTTAAAAAAAC
GTCTAGGCCCCCCGAACCACGGGGACGTGGTTTTCCTTTGAAAAACACGATGATAAGCTTGCCACAACCC
GGGAGGCGCGCCATGATTCACACCAACCTGAAGAAAAAGTTCAGCTGCTGCGTCCTGGTCTTTCTTCTGT
TTGCAGTCATCTGTGTGTGGAAGGAAAAGAAGAAAGGGAGTTACTATGATTCCTTTAAATTGCAAACCAA
GGGGAATTCCATGGACGAGAAGACCACTGGTTGGCGAGGTGGACACGTTGTTGAAGGACTGGCTGGGGAA
CTTGAACAACTTCGTGCACGACTGGAGCATCACCCACAAGGTCAACGTGAACCACCTGCAGGTATGGTGA
GCAAGGGCGAGGAGGATAACATGGCCATCATCAAGGAGTTCATGCGCTTCAAGGTGCACATGGAGGGCTC
CGTGAACGGCCACGAGTTCGAGATCGAGGGCGAGGGCGAGGGCCGCCCCTACGAGGGCACCCAGACCGCC
AAGCTGAAGGTGACCAAGGGTGGCCCCCTGCCCTTCGCCTGGGACATCCTGTCCCCTCAGTTCATGTACG
GCTCCAAGGCCTACGTGAAGCACCCCGCCGACATCCCCGACTACTTGAAGCTGTCCTTCCCCGAGGGCTT
CAAGTGGGAGCGCGTGATGAACTTCGAGGACGGCGGCGTGGTGACCGTGACCCAGGACTCCTCCCTACAG
GACGGCGAGTTCATCTACAAGGTGAAGCTGCGCGGCACCAACTTCCCCTCCGACGGCCCCGTAATGCAGA
AGAAGACCATGGGCTGGGAGGCCTCCTCCGAGCGGATGTACCCCGAGGACGGCGCCCTGAAGGGCGAGAT
CAAGCAGAGGCTGAAGCTGAAGGACGGCGGCCACTACGACGCTGAGGTCAAGACCACCTACAAGGCCAAG
AAGCCCGTGCAGCTGCCCGGCGCCTACAACGTCAACATCAAGTTGGACATCACCTCCCACAACGAGGACT
ACACCATCGTGGAACAGTACGAACGCGCCGAGGGCCGCCACTCCACCGGCGGCATGGACGAGCTGTACAA
GGGCCGGCCTTAAGGCCTCGAGGGCCAATTAATTAACTCTAGATAACTGATCATAATCAGCCATACCACA
TTTGTAGAGGTTTTACTTGCTTTAAAAAACCTCCCACACCTCCCCCTGAACCTGAAACATAAAATGAATG
CAATTGTTGTTGTTAACTTGTTTATTGCAGCTTATAATGGTTACAAATAAAGCAATAGCATCACAAATTT
CACAAATAAAGCATTTTTTTCACTGCATTCTAGTTGTGGTTTGTCCAAACTCATCAATGTATCTTAACGC
GTCGAGTGCATTCTAGTTGTGGTTTGTCCAAACTCATCAATGTATCTTATCATGTCTGTATACCGTCGAC
CTCTAGCTAGAGCTTGGCGTAATCATGGTCATAGCTGTTTCCTGTGTGAAATTGTTATCCGCTCACAATT
CCACACAACATACGAGCCGGAAGCATAAAGTGTAAAGCCTGGGGTGCCTAATGAGTGAGCTAACTCACAT
TAATTGCGTTGCGCTCACTGCCCGCTTTCCAGTCGGGAAACCTGTCGTGCCAGCTGCATTAATGAATCGG
CCAACGCGCGGGGAGAGGCGGTTTGCGTATTGGGCGCTCTTCCGCTTCCTCGCTCACTGACTCGCTGCGC
TCGGTCGTTCGGCTGCGGCGAGCGGTATCAGCTCACTCAAAGGCGGTAATACGGTTATCCACAGAATCAG
GGGATAACGCAGGAAAGAACATGTGAGCAAAAGGCCAGCAAAAGGCCAGGAACCGTAAAAAGGCCGCGTT
GCTGGCGTTTTTCCATAGGCTCCGCCCCCCTGACGAGCATCACAAAAATCGACGCTCAAGTCAGAGGTGG
CGAAACCCGACAGGACTATAAAGATACCAGGCGTTTCCCCCTGGAAGCTCCCTCGTGCGCTCTCCTGTTC
CGACCCTGCCGCTTACCGGATACCTGTCCGCCTTTCTCCCTTCGGGAAGCGTGGCGCTTTCTCAATGCTC
ACGCTGTAGGTATCTCAGTTCGGTGTAGGTCGTTCGCTCCAAGCTGGGCTGTGTGCACGAACCCCCCGTT
CAGCCCGACCGCTGCGCCTTATCCGGTAACTATCGTCTTGAGTCCAACCCGGTAAGACACGACTTATCGC
CACTGGCAGCAGCCACTGGTAACAGGATTAGCAGAGCGAGGTATGTAGGCGGTGCTACAGAGTTCTTGAA
GTGGTGGCCTAACTACGGCTACACTAGAAGGACAGTATTTGGTATCTGCGCTCTGCTGAAGCCAGTTACC
TTCGGAAAAAGAGTTGGTAGCTCTTGATCCGGCAAACAAACCACCGCTGGTAGCGGTGGTTTTTTTGTTT
GCAAGCAGCAGATTACGCGCAGAAAAAAAGGATCTCAAGAAGATCCTTTGATCTTTTCTACGGGGTCTGA
CGCTCAGTGGAACGAAAACTCACGTTAAGGGATTTTGGTCATGAGATTATCAAAAAGGATCTTCACCTAG
ATCCTTTTAAATTAAAAATGAAGTTTTAAATCAATCTAAAGTATATATGAGTAAACTTGGTCTGACAGTT
ACCAATGCTTAATCAGTGAGGCACCTATCTCAGCGATCTGTCTATTTCGTTCATCCATAGTTGCCTGACT
CCCCGTCGTGTAGATAACTACGATACGGGAGGGCTTACCATCTGGCCCCAGTGCTGCAATGATACCGCGA
GACCCACGCTCACCGGCTCCAGATTTATCAGCAATAAACCAGCCAGCCGGAAGGGCCGAGCGCAGAAGTG
GTCCTGCAACTTTATCCGCCTCCATCCAGTCTATTAATTGTTGCCGGGAAGCTAGAGTAAGTAGTTCGCC
AGTTAATAGTTTGCGCAACGTTGTTGCCATTGCTACAGGCATCGTGGTGTCACGCTCGTCGTTTGGTATG
GCTTCATTCAGCTCCGGTTCCCAACGATCAAGGCGAGTTACATGATCCCCCATGTTGTGCAAAAAAGCGG
TTAGCTCCTTCGGTCCTCCGATCGTTGTCAGAAGTAAGTTGGCCGCAGTGTTATCACTCATGGTTATGGC
AGCACTGCATAATTCTCTTACTGTCATGCCATCCGTAAGATGCTTTTCTGTGACTGGTGAGTACTCAACC
AAGTCATTCTGAGAATAGTGTATGCGGCGACCGAGTTGCTCTTGCCCGGCGTCAATACGGGATAATACCG
CGCCACATAGCAGAACTTTAAAAGTGCTCATCATTGGAAAACGTTCTTCGGGGCGAAAACTCTCAAGGAT
CTTACCGCTGTTGAGATCCAGTTCGATGTAACCCACTCGTGCACCCAACTGATCTTCAGCATCTTTTACT
TTCACCAGCGTTTCTGGGTGAGCAAAAACAGGAAGGCAAAATGCCGCAAAAAAGGGAATAAGGGCGACAC
GGAAATGTTGAATACTCATACTCTTCCTTTTTCAATATTATTGAAGCATTTATCAGGGTTATTGTCTCAT
GAGCGGATACATATTTGAATGTATTTAGAAAAATAAACAAATAGGGGTTCCGCGCACATTTCCCCGAAAA
GTGCCACCTGACGTC
