>Addgene plasmid #65265 | Str-KDEL_ST-SBP-mCherry | addgene partial sequence | sequence record 114816 | IRES-F 5'-TGGCTCTCCTCAAGCGTATT-3'
ATTGTATGGGATCTGATCTGGGGCCTCGGTGCACATGCTTTACATGTGTTTAGTCGAGGTTAAAAAAACG
TCTAGGCCCCCCGAACCACGGGGACGTGGTTTTCCTTTGAAAAACACGATGATAAGCTTGCCACAACCCG
GGAGGCGCGCCATGATTCACACCAACCTGAAGAAAAAGTTCAGCTGCTGCGTCCTGGTCTTTCTTCTGTT
TGCAGTCATCTGTGTGTGGAAGGAAAAGAAGAAAGGGAGTTACTATGATTCCTTTAAATTGCAAACCAAG
GGGAATTCCATGGACGAGAAGACCACTGGTTGGCGAGGTGGACACGTTGTTGAAGGACTGGCTGGGGAAC
TTGAACAACTTCGTGCACGACTGGAGCATCACCCACAAGGTCAACGTGAACCACCTGCAGGTATGGTGAG
CAAGGGCGAGGAGGATAACATGGCCATCATCAAGGAGTTCATGCGCTTCAAGGTGCACATGGAGGGCTCC
GTGAACGGCCACGAGTTCGAGATCGAGGGCGAGGGCGAGGGCCGCCCCTACGAGGGCACCCAGACCGCCA
AGCTGAAGGTGACCAAGGGTGGCCCCCTGCCCTTCGCCTGGGACATCCTGTCCCCTCAGTTCATGTACGG
CTCCAAGGCCTACGTGAAGCACCCCGCCGACATCCCCGACTACTTGAAGCTGTCCTTCCCCGAGGGCTTC
AAGTGGGAGCGCGTGATGAACTTCGAGGACGGCGGCGTGGTGACCGTGACCCAGGACTCCTCCCTACAGG
ACGGCGAGTTCATCTAC
