>Addgene plasmid #65265 | Str-KDEL_ST-SBP-mCherry | addgene partial sequence | sequence record 114818 | SV40pA-R 5'-GAAATTTGTGATGCTATTGC-3'
TTGCATTCATTTTATGTTTCAGGTTCAGGGGGAGGTGTGGGAGGTTTTTTAAAGCAAGTAAAACCTCTAC
AAATGTGGTATGGCTGATTATGATCAGTTATCTAGAGTTAATTAATTGGCCCTCGAGGCCTTAAGGCCGG
CCCTTGTACAGCTCGTCCATGCCGCCGGTGGAGTGGCGGCCCTCGGCGCGTTCGTACTGTTCCACGATGG
TGTAGTCCTCGTTGTGGGAGGTGATGTCCAACTTGATGTTGACGTTGTAGGCGCCGGGCAGCTGCACGGG
CTTCTTGGCCTTGTAGGTGGTCTTGACCTCAGCGTCGTAGTGGCCGCCGTCCTTCAGCTTCAGCCTCTGC
TTGATCTCGCCCTTCAGGGCGCCGTCCTCGGGGTACATCCGCTCGGAGGAGGCCTCCCAGCCCATGGTCT
TCTTCTGCATTACGGGGCCGTCGGAGGGGAAGTTGGTGCCGCGCAGCTTCACCTTGTAGATGAACTCGCC
GTCCTGTAGGGAGGAGTCCTGGGTCACGGTCACCACGCCGCCGTCCTCGAAGTTCATCACGCGCTCCCAC
TTGAAGCCCTCGGGGAAGGACAGCTTCAAGTAGTCGGGGATGTCGGCGGGGTGCTTCACGTAGGCCTTGG
AGCCGTACATGAACTGAGGGGACAGGATGTCCCAGGCG
